>Addgene plasmid #191960 | pcDNA3.1-Mfn2 | addgene full sequence | sequence record 379667 | Addgene NGS Result
TTTCCATAGGCTCCGCCCCCCTGACGAGCATCACAAAAATCGACGCTCAAGTCAGAGGTGGCGAAACCCG
ACAGGACTATAAAGATACCAGGCGTTTCCCCCTGGAAGCTCCCTCGTGCGCTCTCCTGTTCCGACCCTGC
CGCTTACCGGATACCTGTCCGCCTTTCTCCCTTCGGGAAGCGTGGCGCTTTCTCATAGCTCACGCTGTAG
GTATCTCAGTTCGGTGTAGGTCGTTCGCTCCAAGCTGGGCTGTGTGCACGAACCCCCCGTTCAGCCCGAC
CGCTGCGCCTTATCCGGTAACTATCGTCTTGAGTCCAACCCGGTAAGACACGACTTATCGCCACTGGCAG
CAGCCACTGGTAACAGGATTAGCAGAGCGAGGTATGTAGGCGGTGCTACAGAGTTCTTGAAGTGGTGGCC
TAACTACGGCTACACTAGAAGAACAGTATTTGGTATCTGCGCTCTGCTGAAGCCAGTTACCTTCGGAAAA
AGAGTTGGTAGCTCTTGATCCGGCAAACAAACCACCGCTGGTAGCGGTGGTTTTTTTGTTTGCAAGCAGC
AGATTACGCGCAGAAAAAAAGGATCTCAAGAAGATCCTTTGATCTTTTCTACGGGGTCTGACGCTCAGTG
GAACGAAAACTCACGTTAAGGGATTTTGGTCATGAGATTATCAAAAAGGATCTTCACCTAGATCCTTTTA
AATTAAAAATGAAGTTTTAAATCAATCTAAAGTATATATGAGTAAACTTGGTCTGACAGTTACCAATGCT
TAATCAGTGAGGCACCTATCTCAGCGATCTGTCTATTTCGTTCATCCATAGTTGCCTGACTCCCCGTCGT
GTAGATAACTACGATACGGGAGGGCTTACCATCTGGCCCCAGTGCTGCAATGATACCGCGAGACCCACGC
TCACCGGCTCCAGATTTATCAGCAATAAACCAGCCAGCCGGAAGGGCCGAGCGCAGAAGTGGTCCTGCAA
CTTTATCCGCCTCCATCCAGTCTATTAATTGTTGCCGGGAAGCTAGAGTAAGTAGTTCGCCAGTTAATAG
TTTGCGCAACGTTGTTGCCATTGCTACAGGCATCGTGGTGTCACGCTCGTCGTTTGGTATGGCTTCATTC
AGCTCCGGTTCCCAACGATCAAGGCGAGTTACATGATCCCCCATGTTGTGCAAAAAAGCGGTTAGCTCCT
TCGGTCCTCCGATCGTTGTCAGAAGTAAGTTGGCCGCAGTGTTATCACTCATGGTTATGGCAGCACTGCA
TAATTCTCTTACTGTCATGCCATCCGTAAGATGCTTTTCTGTGACTGGTGAGTACTCAACCAAGTCATTC
TGAGAATAGTGTATGCGGCGACCGAGTTGCTCTTGCCCGGCGTCAATACGGGATAATACCGCGCCACATA
GCAGAACTTTAAAAGTGCTCATCATTGGAAAACGTTCTTCGGGGCGAAAACTCTCAAGGATCTTACCGCT
GTTGAGATCCAGTTCGATGTAACCCACTCGTGCACCCAACTGATCTTCAGCATCTTTTACTTTCACCAGC
GTTTCTGGGTGAGCAAAAACAGGAAGGCAAAATGCCGCAAAAAAGGGAATAAGGGCGACACGGAAATGTT
GAATACTCATACTCTTCCTTTTTCAATATTATTGAAGCATTTATCAGGGTTATTGTCTCATGAGCGGATA
CATATTTGAATGTATTTAGAAAAATAAACAAATAGGGGTTCCGCGCACATTTCCCCGAAAAGTGCCACCT
GACGTCGACGGATCGGGAGATCTCCCGATCCCCTATGGTGCACTCTCAGTACAATCTGCTCTGATGCCGC
ATAGTTAAGCCAGTATCTGCTCCCTGCTTGTGTGTTGGAGGTCGCTGAGTAGTGCGCGAGCAAAATTTAA
GCTACAACAAGGCAAGGCTTGACCGACAATTGCATGAAGAATCTGCTTAGGGTTAGGCGTTTTGCGCTGC
TTCGCGATGTACGGGCCAGATATACGCGTTGACATTGATTATTGACTAGTTATTAATAGTAATCAATTAC
GGGGTCATTAGTTCATAGCCCATATATGGAGTTCCGCGTTACATAACTTACGGTAAATGGCCCGCCTGGC
TGACCGCCCAACGACCCCCGCCCATTGACGTCAATAATGACGTATGTTCCCATAGTAACGCCAATAGGGA
CTTTCCATTGACGTCAATGGGTGGAGTATTTACGGTAAACTGCCCACTTGGCAGTACATCAAGTGTATCA
TATGCCAAGTACGCCCCCTATTGACGTCAATGACGGTAAATGGCCCGCCTGGCATTATGCCCAGTACATG
ACCTTATGGGACTTTCCTACTTGGCAGTACATCTACGTATTAGTCATCGCTATTACCATGGTGATGCGGT
TTTGGCAGTACATCAATGGGCGTGGATAGCGGTTTGACTCACGGGGATTTCCAAGTCTCCACCCCATTGA
CGTCAATGGGAGTTTGTTTTGGCACCAAAATCAACGGGACTTTCCAAAATGTCGTAACAACTCCGCCCCA
TTGACGCAAATGGGCGGTAGGCGTGTACGGTGGGAGGTCTATATAAGCAGAGCTCTCTGGCTAACTAGAG
AACCCACTGCTTACTGGCTTATCGAAATTAATACGACTCACTATAGGGAGACCCAAGCTGGCTAGCGTTT
AAACTTAAGCTTGGTACCGAGCTCGGATCCACTAGTCCAGTGTGGTGGAATTCTGCAGATATGTCCCTGC
TCTTCTCTCGATGCAACTCTATCGTCACAGTCAAGAAAAATAAGAGACACATGGCTGAGGTGAATGCATC
CCCACTTAAGCACTTTGTCACTGCCAAGAAGAAGATCAATGGCATTTTTGAGCAGCTGGGGGCCTACATC
CAGGAGAGCGCCACCTTCCTTGAAGACACGTACAGGAATGCAGAACTGGACCCCGTTACCACAGAAGAAC
AGGTTCTGGACGTCAAAGGTTACCTATCCAAAGTGAGAGGCATCAGTGAGGTGCTGGCTCGGAGGCACAT
GAAAGTGGCTTTTTTTGGCCGGACGAGCAATGGGAAGAGCACCGTGATCAATGCCATGCTCTGGGACAAA
GTTCTGCCCTCTGGGATTGGCCACACCACCAATTGCTTCCTGCGGGTAGAGGGCACAGATGGCCATGAGG
CCTTTCTCCTTACCGAGGGCTCAGAGGAAAAGAGGAGTGCCAAGACTGTGAACCAGCTGGCCCATGCCCT
CCACCAGGACAAGCAGCTCCATGCCGGCAGCCTAGTGAGTGTGATGTGGCCCAACTCTAAGTGCCCACTT
CTGAAGGATGACCTCGTTTTGATGGACAGCCCTGGTATTGATGTCACCACAGAGCTGGACAGCTGGATTG
ACAAGTTTTGTCTGGATGCTGATGTGTTTGTGCTGGTGGCCAACTCAGAGTCCACCCTGATGCAGACGGA
AAAGCACTTCTTCCACAAGGTGAGTGAGCGTCTCTCCCGGCCAAACATCTTCATCCTGAACAACCGCTGG
GATGCATCTGCCTCAGAGCCCGAGTACATGGAGGAGGTGCGGCGGCAGCACATGGAGCGTTGTACCAGCT
TCCTGGTGGATGAGCTGGGCGTGGTGGATCGATCCCAGGCCGGGGACCGCATCTTCTTTGTGTCTGCTAA
GGAGGTGCTCAACGCCAGGATTCAGAAAGCCCAGGGCATGCCTGAAGGAGGGGGCGCTCTCGCAGAAGGC
TTTCAAGTGAGGATGTTTGAGTTTCAGAATTTTGAGAGGAGATTTGAGGAGTGCATCTCCCAGTCTGCAG
TGAAGACCAAGTTTGAGCAGCACACGGTCCGGGCCAAGCAGATTGCAGAGGCGGTTCGACTCATCATGGA
CTCCCTGCACATGGCGGCTCGGGAGCAGCAGGTTTACTGCGAGGAAATGCGTGAAGAGCGGCAAGACCGA
CTGAAATTTATTGACAAACAGCTGGAGCTCTTGGCTCAAGACTATAAGCTGCGAATTAAGCAGATTACGG
AGGAAGTGGAGAGGCAGGTGTCGACTGCAATGGCCGAGGAGATCAGGCGCCTCTCTGTACTGGTGGACGA
TTACCAGATGGACTTCCACCCTTCTCCAGTAGTCCTCAAGGTTTATAAGAATGAGCTGCACCGCCACATA
GAGGAAGGACTGGGTCGAAACATGTCTGACCGCTGCTCCACGGCCATCACCAACTCCCTGCAGACCATGC
AGCAGGACATGATAGATGGCTTGAAACCCCTCCTTCCTGTGTCTGTGCGGAGTCAGATAGACATGCTGGT
CCCACGCCAGTGCTTCTCCCTCAACTATGACCTAAACTGTGACAAGCTGTGTGCTGACTTCCAGGAAGAC
ATTGAGTTCCATTTCTCTCTCGGATGGACCATGCTGGTGAATAGGTTCCTGGGCCCCAAGAACAGCCGTC
GGGCCTTGATGGGCTACAATGACCAGGTCCAGCGTCCCATCCCTCTGACGCCAGCCAACCCCAGCATGCC
CCCACTGCCACAGGGCTCGCTCACCCAGGAGGAGTTCATGGTTTCCATGGTTACCGGCCTGGCCTCCTTG
ACATCCAGGACCTCCATGGGCATTCTTGTTGTTGGAGGAGTGGTGTGGAAGGCAGTGGGCTGGCGGCTCA
TTGCCCTCTCCTTTGGGCTCTATGGCCTCCTCTACGTCTATGAGCGTCTGACCTGGACCACCAAGGCCAA
GGAGAGGGCCTTCAAGCGCCAGTTTGTGGAGCATGCCAGCGAGAAGCTGCAGCTTGTCATCAGCTACACT
GGCTCCAACTGCAGCCACCAAGTCCAGCAGGAACTGTCTGGGACCTTTGCTCATCTGTGTCAGCAAGTTG
ACGTCACCCGGGAGAACCTGGAGCAGGAAATTGCCGCCATGAACAAGAAAATTGAGGTTCTTGACTCACT
TCAGAGCAAAGCAAAGCTGCTCAGGAATAAAGCCGGTTGGTTGGACAGTGAGCTCAACATGTTCACACAC
CAGTACCTGCAGCCCAGCAGATAGATCCAGCACAGTGGCGGCCGCTCGAGTCTAGAGGGCCCGTTTAAAC
CCGCTGATCAGCCTCGACTGTGCCTTCTAGTTGCCAGCCATCTGTTGTTTGCCCCTCCCCCGTGCCTTCC
TTGACCCTGGAAGGTGCCACTCCCACTGTCCTTTCCTAATAAAATGAGGAAATTGCATCGCATTGTCTGA
GTAGGTGTCATTCTATTCTGGGGGGTGGGGTGGGGCAGGACAGCAAGGGGGAGGATTGGGAAGACAATAG
CAGGCATGCTGGGGATGCGGTGGGCTCTATGGCTTCTGAGGCGGAAAGAACCAGCTGGGGCTCTAGGGGG
TATCCCC
[124 nt withheld, positions 5328-5451]
C
[91 nt withheld, positions 5453-5543]
A
[49 nt withheld, positions 5545-5593]
CCTTTGACGTTGGAGTCCACGTTCTTT
[37 nt withheld, positions 5621-5657]
ACCCTATCTCGGTCTATTCTTTTGATTTATAAGGGATTTTGCCGATTTCGGCCTATTGGTTAAAAAATGA
GCTGATTTAACAAAAATTTAACGCGAATTAATTCTGTGGAATGTGTGTCAGTTAGGGTGTGGAAAGTCCC
CAGGCTCCCCAGCAGGCAGAAGTATGCAAAGCATGCATCTCAATTAGTCAGCAACCAGGTGTGGAAAGTC
CCCAGGCTCCCCAGCAGGCAGAAGTATGCAAAGCATGCATCTCAATTAGTCAGCAACCATAGTCCCGCCC
CTAACTCCGCCCATCCCGCCCCTAACTCCGCCCAGTTCCGCCCATTCTCCGCCCCATGGCTGACTAATTT
TTTTTATTTATGCAGAGGCCGAGGCCGCCTCTGCCTCTGAGCTATTCCAGAAGTAGTGAGGAGGCTTTTT
TGGAGGCCTAGGCTTTTGCAAAAAGCTCCCGGGAGCTTGTATATCCATTTTCGGATCTGATCAGCACGTG
TTGACAATTAATCATCGGCATAGTATATCGGCATAGTATAATACGACAAGGTGAGGAACTAAACCATGGC
CAAGTTGACCAGTGCCGTTCCGGTGCTCACCGCGCGCGACGTCGCCGGAGCGGTCGAGTTCTGGACCGAC
CGGCTCGGGTTCTCCCGGGACTTCGTGGAGGACGACTTCGCCGGTGTGGTCCGGGACGACGTGACCCTGT
TCATCAGCGCGGTCCAGGACCAGGTGGTGCCGGACAACACCCTGGCCTGGGTGTGGGTGCGCGGCCTGGA
CGAGCTGTACGCCGAGTGGTCGGAGGTCGTGTCCACGAACTTCCGGGACGCCTCCGGGCCGGCCATGACC
GAGATCGGCGAGCAGCCGTGGGGGCGGGAGTTCGCCCTGCGCGACCCGGCCGGCAACTGCGTGCACTTCG
TGGCCGAGGAGCAGGACTGACACGTGCTACGAGATTTCGATTCCACCGCCGCCTTCTATGAAAGGTTGGG
CTTCGGAATCGTTTTCCGGGACGCCGGCTGGATGATCCTCCAGCGCGGGGATCTCATGCTGGAGTTCTTC
GCCCACCCCAACTTGTTTATTGCAGCTTATAATGGTTACAAATAAAGCAATAGCATCACAAATTTCACAA
ATAAAGCATTTTTTTCACTGCATTCTAGTTGTGGTTTGTCCAAACTCATCAATGTATCTTATCATGTCTG
TATACCGTCGACCTCTAGCTAGAGCTTGGCGTAATCATGGTCATAGCTGTTTCCTGTGTGAAATTGTTAT
CCGCTCACAATTCCACACAACATACGAGCCGGAAGCATAAAGTGTAAAGCCTGGGGTGCCTAATGAGTGA
GCTAACTCACATTAATTGCGTTGCGCTCACTGCCCGCTTTCCAGTCGGGAAACCTGTCGTGCCAGCTGCA
TTAATGAATCGGCCAACGCGCGGGGAGAGGCGGTTTGCGTATTGGGCGCTCTTCCGCTTCCTCGCTCACT
GACTCGCTGCGCTCGGTCGTTCGGCTGCGGCGAGCGGTATCAGCTCACTCAAAGGCGGTAATACGGTTAT
CCACAGAATCAGGGGATAACGCAGGAAAGAACATGTGAGCAAAAGGCCAGCAAAAGGCCAGGAACCGTAA
AAAGGCCGCGTTGCTGGCGTT
Features (pLannotate 1.2.2; 22 found; start..end, strand, type, name):
      1..589     -  rep_origin     ori: high-copy-number ColE1/pMB1/pBR322/pUC origin of replication
    760..1620    -  CDS            AmpR: β-lactamase; bla; confers resistance to ampicillin, carbenicillin, and related antibiotics
   1621..1725    -  promoter       AmpR promoter: bla
   1784..1836    -  misc_feature   bom (fragment): basis of mobility region from pBR322
   1991..2370    +  enhancer       CMV enhancer: human cytomegalovirus immediate early enhancer
   2371..2574    +  promoter       CMV promoter: human cytomegalovirus (CMV) immediate early promoter
   2570..2603    +  LTR            5' LTR (truncated) (fragment): truncated 5' long terminal repeat (LTR) from HIV-1
   2619..2637    +  promoter       T7 promoter: promoter for bacteriophage T7 RNA polymerase
   2721..4991    +  CDS            MFN2: MFN2_HUMAN - Also known as CPRP1, KIAA0214. Experimental evidence at protein level: Swiss-Prot protein existence level 1. Mitochondrial outer membrane GTPase that mediates mitochondrial clustering and fusion (PubMed:11181170, PubMed:11950885, PubMed:26214738, PubMed:28114303). Mitochondria are highly dynamic organelles, and their morphology is determined by the equilibrium between mitochondrial fusion and fission events (PubMed:28114303). Overexpression induces the formation of mitochondrial networks (PubMed:28114303). Membrane clustering requires GTPase activity and may involve a major rearra
   5058..5282    +  polyA_signal   bGH poly(A) signal: bovine growth hormone polyadenylation signal
   5286..5307    +  promoter       SV40 promoter (fragment): SV40 enhancer and early promoter
   5328..5756    +  rep_origin     f1 ori (sequence partly withheld): f1 bacteriophage origin of replication; arrow indicates direction of (+) strand synthesis
   5770..6099    +  promoter       SV40 promoter: SV40 enhancer and early promoter
   6147..6194    +  promoter       EM7 promoter: synthetic bacterial promoter&nbsp
   6213..6587    +  CDS            BleoR: antibiotic-binding protein; Sh ble from Streptoalloteichus hindustanus; confers resistance to bleomycin, phleomycin, and Zeocin™
   6597..6722    +  CDS            ble (fragment): BLE_KLEPN - Experimental evidence at protein level: Swiss-Prot protein existence level 1. Binding protein with a strong affinity to the bleomycin family of antibiotics. Binds to CL990; an antimitotic-antibiotic compound. From Klebsiella pneumoniae.
   6717..6838    +  polyA_signal   SV40 poly(A) signal: SV40 polyadenylation signal
   6911..6927    -  protein_bind   lac operator: The lac repressor binds to the lac operator to inhibit transcription in E. coli. This inhibition can be relieved by adding lactose or isopropyl-β-D-thiogalactopyranoside (IPTG). lac repressor encoded by lacI
   6935..6965    -  promoter       lac promoter: promoter for the E. coli lac operon
   6980..7001    -  protein_bind   CAP binding site: CAP binding activates transcription in the presence of cAMP. E. coli catabolite activator protein
   7014..7106    -  CDS            lacI (fragment): lac repressor; lacI; The lac repressor binds to the lac operator to inhibit transcription in E. coli. This inhibition can be relieved by adding lactose or isopropyl-β-D-thiogalactopyranoside (IPTG).
   7108..7241    -  rep_origin     RSF ori (fragment): Plasmids containing the RSF 1030 origin of replication can be propagated in E. coli cells that contain additional plasmids with compatible origins.
