[The description below was written by a language model from this plasmid's Addgene catalogue record and pLannotate feature annotations shown in this document.]
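Description:
pcDNA3.1-Mfn2 is a mammalian expression plasmid built on the pcDNA3.1 backbone for expressing the mitochondrial GTPase mitofusin 2 (Mfn2). It is maintained in E. coli as a high-copy plasmid through a ColE1/pUC-type origin and selected with ampicillin via the β-lactamase gene and its native promoter. An f1 phage origin is also present, which in principle allows single-stranded DNA production.

The Mfn2 open reading frame sits downstream of the human cytomegalovirus immediate-early enhancer and promoter, which drive strong constitutive transcription in most mammalian cell lines, and is followed by the bovine growth hormone polyadenylation signal. A T7 promoter between the CMV promoter and the insert permits in vitro transcription or serves as a sequencing primer site. The catalogue lists the insert species only as "Other", while the automated annotation matched the coding sequence to the human MFN2 protein entry; this may reflect homology rather than origin, so the species remains uncertain from the record. No epitope tag or fluorescent fusion is annotated.

A second cassette places the Sh ble gene (bleomycin/phleomycin/Zeocin resistance) under the SV40 early promoter and the bacterial EM7 promoter, terminated by the SV40 poly(A) signal. This suggests a Zeocin-selectable version of the backbone, usable for deriving stable mammalian lines. Several short annotated fragments (HIV-1 LTR, bom, lacI, RSF ori, a lac promoter/operator region) are likely backbone remnants or spurious matches with no designed role.

Mfn2 is an outer mitochondrial membrane protein mediating mitochondrial tethering and fusion. The plasmid is suited to overexpression or rescue experiments studying mitochondrial morphology and dynamics.
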