Addgene plasmid #191960: pcDNA3.1-Mfn2
Purpose: Expression of the mitochondrial GTPase Mfn2.
Depositing lab: Luca Scorrano. Depositing organization: University of Padua.
Backbone
  Vector backbone: pcDNA3.1
  Vector type: Mammalian Expression
Growth in bacteria
  Bacterial resistance: Ampicillin, 100 μg/mL
  Growth temperature: 37°C
  Growth strain: DH5alpha
  Copy number: High Copy
Gene/Insert
  Gene/Insert name: Mfn2
  Species: Other
  Cloning method: Unknown
Terms and licenses: Academic/Nonprofit Terms; Industry Terms: Not Available to Industry
How to cite: pcDNA3.1-Mfn2 was a gift from Luca Scorrano (Addgene plasmid # 191960 ; http://n2t.net/addgene:191960 ; RRID:Addgene_191960)
